>Addgene plasmid #139038 | pXF262 | addgene full sequence | sequence record 309586 | Addgene NGS Result
AGCGCCCAATACGCAAACCGCCTCTCCCCGCGCGTTGGCCGATTCATTAATGCAGCTGGCACGACAGGTT
TCCCGACTGGAAAGCGGGCAGTGAGCGCAACGCAATTAATGTGAGTTAGCTCACTCATTAGGCACCCCAG
GCTTTACACTTTATGCTTCCGGCTCGTATGTTGTGTGGAATTGTGAGCGGATAACAATTTCACACAGGAA
ACAGCTATGACCATGATTACGCCAAGCTATTTAGGTGACACTATAGAATACTCAAGCTATGCATCAAGCT
TGGTACCGAGCTCGGATCCACTAGTAACGGCCGCCAGTGTGCTGGAATTCGCCCTTGCAGCTCTTCGACC
CTTCCACTTCTTGTTCTCGTAATCGTAGTGTGTCGGTGCACCGAGGAATTGTCCCTTCTCGAGCACAAGC
GCACGCTCAACCTGAGCCTCCTTGTACTCGTTCTGGAAGGTTGGCGGCAGTTCTGGGTACACGCAGACGT
TGAGAAGAACAGCATAATAGGTGCAAAGTCCGAGCACGGAGAGGATAACGGCGGAGATCACCTTCCAGTA
TCCGGTTGGAGCCTCGAATTCGGACAGCGTTTGACGGAAGCTGTAGCGGTACACTGAAAACTTAGCAACA
TTTTCAAGTTTGTCGAGGAAAATTGAATACTAACAGAGCTTCTTCTCCTCAGCAGACAAGTTCTTCCAGT
CGGCTTGCTCCTTGGCGCGAATTGGGGCAATCACACTGTCCTCCTTGCGGAATCGAATAGCTGGATACCA
GTAGTCGAGACGATCTTGGTAGATCTGAAAAATAAATTAATTAAATTTAAAATTTATAAAATAAACAAGG
CGTACGTTATCTCCATTTGCTCCGTATCCGACGAGCTCGCGTCCAGCGGCCTTATCGGGTCCCCAGTAGA
ATTCCTGTCCTCCGGACAGACGGGCGGTGGTGTGCACTGCGCGGAGAGCCAAACGTGGCAGCATCATCGA
AGAGCTGCAAGGGCGAATTCTGCAGATATCCATCACACTGGCGGCCGCTCGAGCATGCATCTAGAGGGCC
CAATTCGCCCTATAGTGAGTCGTATTACAATTCACTGGCCGTCGTTTTACAACGTCGTGACTGGGAAAAC
CCTGGCGTTACCCAACTTAATCGCCTTGCAGCACATCCCCCTTTCGCCAGCTGGCGTAATAGCGAAGAGG
CCCGCACCGATCGCCCTTCCCAACAGTTGCGCAGCCTATACGTACGGCAGTTTAAGGTTTACACCTATAA
AAGAGAGAGCCGTTATCGTCTGTTTGTGGATGTACAGAGTGATATTATTGACACGCCGGGGCGACGGATG
GTGATCCCCCTGGCCAGTGCACGTCTGCTGTCAGATAAAGTCTCCCGTGAACTTTACCCGGTGGTGCATA
TCGGGGATGAAAGCTGGCGCATGATGACCACCGATATGGCCAGTGTGCCGGTCTCCGTTATCGGGGAAGA
AGTGGCTGATCTCAGCCACCGCGAAAATGACATCAAAAACGCCATTAACCTGATGTTCTGGGGAATATAA
ATGTCAGGCATGAGATTATCAAAAAGGATCTTCACCTAGATCCTTTTCACGTAGAAAGCCAGTCCGCAGA
AACGGTGCTGACCCCGGATGAATGTCAGCTACTGGGCTATCTGGACAAGGGAAAACGCAAGCGCAAAGAG
AAAGCAGGTAGCTTGCAGTGGGCTTACATGGCGATAGCTAGACTGGGCGGTTTTATGGACAGCAAGCGAA
CCGGAATTGCCAGCTGGGGCGCCCTCTGGTAAGGTTGGGAAGCCCTGCAAAGTAAACTGGATGGCTTTCT
TGCCGCCAAGGATCTGATGGCGCAGGGGATCAAGCTCTGATCAAGAGACAGGATGAGGATCGTTTCGCAT
GATTGAACAAGATGGATTGCACGCAGGTTCTCCGGCCGCTTGGGTGGAGAGGCTATTCGGCTATGACTGG
GCACAACAGACAATCGGCTGCTCTGATGCCGCCGTGTTCCGGCTGTCAGCGCAGGGGCGCCCGGTTCTTT
TTGTCAAGACCGACCTGTCCGGTGCCCTGAATGAACTGCAAGACGAGGCAGCGCGGCTATCGTGGCTGGC
CACGACGGGCGTTCCTTGCGCAGCTGTGCTCGACGTTGTCACTGAAGCGGGAAGGGACTGGCTGCTATTG
GGCGAAGTGCCGGGGCAGGATCTCCTGTCATCTCACCTTGCTCCTGCCGAGAAAGTATCCATCATGGCTG
ATGCAATGCGGCGGCTGCATACGCTTGATCCGGCTACCTGCCCATTCGACCACCAAGCGAAACATCGCAT
CGAGCGAGCACGTACTCGGATGGAAGCCGGTCTTGTCGATCAGGATGATCTGGACGAAGAGCATCAGGGG
CTCGCGCCAGCCGAACTGTTCGCCAGGCTCAAGGCGAGCATGCCCGACGGCGAGGATCTCGTCGTGACCC
ATGGCGATGCCTGCTTGCCGAATATCATGGTGGAAAATGGCCGCTTTTCTGGATTCATCGACTGTGGCCG
GCTGGGTGTGGCGGACCGCTATCAGGACATAGCGTTGGCTACCCGTGATATTGCTGAAGAGCTTGGCGGC
GAATGGGCTGACCGCTTCCTCGTGCTTTACGGTATCGCCGCTCCCGATTCGCAGCGCATCGCCTTCTATC
GCCTTCTTGACGAGTTCTTCTGAATTATTAACGCTTACAATTTCCTGATGCGGTATTTTCTCCTTACGCA
TCTGTGCGGTATTTCACACCGCATCAGGTGGCACTTTTCGGGGAAATGTGCGCGGAACCCCTATTTGTTT
ATTTTTCTAAATACATTCAAATATGTATCCGCTCATGAGACAATAACCCTGATAAATGCTTCAATAATAG
CACGTGAGGAGGGCCACCATGGCCAAGTTGACCAGTGCCGTTCCGGTGCTCACCGCGCGCGACGTCGCCG
GAGCGGTCGAGTTCTGGACCGACCGGCTCGGGTTCTCCCGGGACTTCGTGGAGGACGACTTCGCCGGTGT
GGTCCGGGACGACGTGACCCTGTTCATCAGCGCGGTCCAGGACCAGGTGGTGCCGGACAACACCCTGGCC
TGGGTGTGGGTGCGCGGCCTGGACGAGCTGTACGCCGAGTGGTCGGAGGTCGTGTCCACGAACTTCCGGG
ACGCCTCCGGGCCGGCCATGACCGAGATCGGCGAGCAGCCGTGGGGGCGGGAGTTCGCCCTGCGCGACCC
GGCCGGCAACTGCGTGCACTTCGTGGCCGAGGAGCAGGACTGACACGTGCTAAAACTTCATTTTTAATTT
AAAAGGATCTAGGTGAAGATCCTTTTTGATAATCTCATGACCAAAATCCCTTAACGTGAGTTTTCGTTCC
ACTGAGCGTCAGACCCCGTAGAAAAGATCAAAGGATCTTCTTGAGATCCTTTTTTTCTGCGCGTAATCTG
CTGCTTGCAAACAAAAAAACCACCGCTACCAGCGGTGGTTTGTTTGCCGGATCAAGAGCTACCAACTCTT
TTTCCGAAGGTAACTGGCTTCAGCAGAGCGCAGATACCAAATACTGTTCTTCTAGTGTAGCCGTAGTTAG
GCCACCACTTCAAGAACTCTGTAGCACCGCCTACATACCTCGCTCTGCTAATCCTGTTACCAGTGGCTGC
TGCCAGTGGCGATAAGTCGTGTCTTACCGGGTTGGACTCAAGACGATAGTTACCGGATAAGGCGCAGCGG
TCGGGCTGAACGGGGGGTTCGTGCACACAGCCCAGCTTGGAGCGAACGACCTACACCGAACTGAGATACC
TACAGCGTGAGCTATGAGAAAGCGCCACGCTTCCCGAAGGGAGAAAGGCGGACAGGTATCCGGTAAGCGG
CAGGGTCGGAACAGGAGAGCGCACGAGGGAGCTTCCAGGGGGAAACGCCTGGTATCTTTATAGTCCTGTC
GGGTTTCGCCACCTCTGACTTGAGCGTCGATTTTTGTGATGCTCGTCAGGGGGGCGGAGCCTATGGAAAA
ACGCCAGCAACGCGGCCTTTTTACGGTTCCTGGCCTTTTGCTGGCCTTTTGCTCACATGTTCTTTCCTGC
GTTATCCCCTGATTCTGTGGATAACCGTATTACCGCCTTTGAGTGAGCTGATACCGCTCGCCGCAGCCGA
ACGACCGAGCGCAGCGAGTCAGTGAGCGAGGAAGCGGAAG
Features (pLannotate 1.2.2; 14 found; start..end, strand, type, name):
      2..94      +  CDS            lacI (fragment): lac repressor; lacI; The lac repressor binds to the lac operator to inhibit transcription in E. coli. This inhibition can be relieved by adding lactose or isopropyl-β-D-thiogalactopyranoside (IPTG).
    107..128     +  protein_bind   CAP binding site: CAP binding activates transcription in the presence of cAMP. E. coli catabolite activator protein
    143..173     +  promoter       lac promoter: promoter for the E. coli lac operon
    181..197     +  protein_bind   lac operator: The lac repressor binds to the lac operator to inhibit transcription in E. coli. This inhibition can be relieved by adding lactose or isopropyl-β-D-thiogalactopyranoside (IPTG). lac repressor encoded by lacI
    239..257     +  promoter       SP6 promoter: promoter for bacteriophage SP6 RNA polymerase
   1059..1077    -  promoter       T7 promoter: promoter for bacteriophage T7 RNA polymerase
   1080..1227    +  CDS            lacZα (fragment): LacZα fragment of β-galactosidase; lacZ fragment
   1237..1540    +  CDS            ccdB (fragment): CcdB, a bacterial toxin that poisons DNA gyrase; ccdB; Plasmids containing the ccdB gene cannot be propagated in standard E. coli strains.
   1588..1857    +  CDS            tnpA (fragment): TN5P_ECOLX - Also known as tnp. Experimental evidence at protein level: Swiss-Prot protein existence level 1. Mediates transposition of transposon Tn5 by a 'cut and paste' mechanism. First, the monomeric transposase binds the 19 bp inverted DNA repeats flanking the transposon. Then, dimerization of the DNA- bound transposase creates a synaptic DNA complex. After nicking of the first DNA strand, excision of the transposon proceeds through a series of intermediates. The transposase then mediates the insertion of the transposon at a new site by strand transfer. The activity of the wild- type tran
   1889..2683    +  CDS            NeoR/KanR: aminoglycoside phosphotransferase from Tn5; aph(3')-II (or nptII); confers resistance to neomycin, kanamycin, and G418 (Geneticin®)
   2704..2754    -  misc_feature   bom (fragment): basis of mobility region from pBR322
   2781..2869    +  promoter       AmpR promoter (fragment): bla
   2889..3263    +  CDS            BleoR: antibiotic-binding protein; Sh ble from Streptoalloteichus hindustanus; confers resistance to bleomycin, phleomycin, and Zeocin™
   3401..3989    +  rep_origin     ori: high-copy-number ColE1/pMB1/pBR322/pUC origin of replication
