[The description below was written by a language model from this plasmid's Addgene catalogue record and pLannotate feature annotations shown in this document.]
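Description:
pXF262 is a donor plasmid from a SapTrap modular assembly toolkit for building Caenorhabditis elegans MosSCI (Mos1-mediated single-copy insertion) transgene vectors. It supplies the "cassette 2" module in either the 4- or 5-cassette version of the system. It is built in the Zero Blunt TOPO cloning backbone and is catalogued as a worm expression vector, although the plasmid itself is a part donor rather than a complete expression construct. Propagation in E. coli relies on a high-copy ColE1/pUC-type origin with kanamycin selection from the Tn5-derived NeoR/KanR gene. A BleoR (Sh ble) gene conferring Zeocin resistance is also present, as is usual for this backbone.

The insert is the C. elegans cox-4 coding region (W09C5.8) cloned without its stop codon. This lets it be joined in frame to a downstream cassette, such as a tag or reporter, during assembly. The feature table does not annotate the insert itself, but an unannotated interval lies between the SP6 and T7 promoters that flank the TOPO cloning site, which is where the insert would be expected to sit. No worm promoter or 3' UTR is annotated or recorded, in keeping with a modular design in which those elements come from other cassettes. The remaining features are backbone remnants: a lacI fragment, CAP site, lac promoter and operator, and the lacZα–ccdB fusion. Disruption of that fusion by an insert provides the positive selection used in Zero Blunt cloning. In SapTrap assembly, type IIS SapI digestion normally releases each module with defined overhangs for ordered ligation into a destination vector. The SapI sites and overhangs in pXF262 are not described in the record.
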