Addgene plasmid #139038: pXF262
Purpose: MosSCI SapTrap assembly: Cassette 2 for 4- or 5-cassette system
Depositing lab: Erik Griffin. Depositing organization: Dartmouth College and Medical School. Publication: SapTrap Assembly of Caenorhabditis elegans MosSCI Transgene Vectors. Fan X, Henau S, Feinstein J, Miller SI, Han B, Frokjaer-Jensen C, Griffin EE. G3 (Bethesda). 2019 Dec 17. pii: g3.119.400822. doi: 10.1534/g3.119.400822. PubMed 31848219.
Backbone
  Vector backbone: Zero blunt TOPO
  Backbone manufacturer: Thermo Fisher Scientific
  Backbone size w/o insert (bp): 3519
  Vector type: Worm Expression
Growth in bacteria
  Bacterial resistance: Kanamycin, 50 μg/mL
  Growth temperature: 37°C
  Growth strain: DH5alpha
  Copy number: High Copy
Gene/Insert
  Gene/Insert name: cox-4 (no STOP codon)
  Species: C. elegans (nematode)
  Entrez Gene: W09C5.8
  Cloning method: TOPO Cloning
Terms and licenses: Academic/Nonprofit Terms; Industry Terms: Not Available to Industry
How to cite: pXF262 was a gift from Erik Griffin (Addgene plasmid # 139038 ; http://n2t.net/addgene:139038 ; RRID:Addgene_139038)
