>Addgene plasmid #139038 | pXF262 | depositor partial sequence | sequence record 268991 | cox-4 with 2 SapI sites
GCAGCTCTTCGATGATGCTGCCACGTTTGGCTCTCCGCGCAGTGCACACCACCGCCCGTCTGTCCGGAGG
ACAGGAATTCTACTGGGGACCCGATAAGGCCGCTGGACGCGAGCTCGTCGGATACGGAGCAAATGGAGAT
AACGTACGCCTTGTTTATTTTATAAATTTTAAATTTAATTAATTTATTTTTCAGATCTACCAAGATCGTC
TCGACTACTGGTATCCAGCTATTCGATTCCGCAAGGAGGACAGTGTGATTGCCCCAATTCGCGCCAAGGA
GCAAGCCGACTGGAAGAACTTGTCTGCTGAGGAGAAGAAGCTCTGTTAGTATTCAATTTTCCTCGACAAA
CTTGAAAATGTTGCTAAGTTTTCAGTGTACCGCTACAGCTTCCGTCAAACGCTGTCCGAATTCGAGGCTC
CAACCGGATACTGGAAGGTGATCTCCGCCGTTATCCTCTCCGTGCTCGGACTTTGCACCTATTATGCTGT
TCTTCTCAACGTCTGCGTGTACCCAGAACTGCCGCCAACCTTCCAGAACGAGTACAAGGAGGCTCAGGTT
GAGCGTGCGCTTGTGCTCGAGAAGGGACAATTCCTCGGTGCACCGACACACTACGATTACGAGAACAAGA
AGTGGAAGGGTCGAAGAGCTGC
